Addgene plasmid #146673: pRSFDuetP-HsPatL1_517-770-Mut2_J
Purpose: Bacterial Expression of HsPatL1_517-770-Mut2
Depositing lab: Elisa Izaurralde. Depositing organization: Max Planck Institute for Developmental Biology. Publication: The C-terminal alpha-alpha superhelix of Pat is required for mRNA decapping in metazoa. Braun JE, Tritschler F, Haas G, Igreja C, Truffault V, Weichenrieder O, Izaurralde E. EMBO J. 2010 Jul 21. 29(14):2368-80. 10.1038/emboj.2010.124 PubMed 20543818.
Backbone
  Vector backbone: Unknown
  Vector type: Bacterial Expression
Growth in bacteria
  Bacterial resistance: Kanamycin, 50 μg/mL
  Growth temperature: 37°C
  Growth strain: DH5alpha
  Copy number: Low Copy
Gene/Insert
  Gene/Insert name: HsPatL1_517-770-Mut2
  Species: H. sapiens (human)
  Entrez Gene: PATL1 (a.k.a. Pat1b, hPat1b)
  Cloning method: Unknown
Terms and licenses: Academic/Nonprofit Terms; Industry Terms: Not Available to Industry
Depositor comments: Plasmids from this collection were made available to the research community and donated after the lab closed. Please note that the sequence provided by the depositing laboratory may be theoretical/predicted or based on Sanger sequencing results. There may be discrepancies between sequencing results obtained by Addgene and the depositor sequence. If an Addgene verified sequence is not available, please contact before placing your order to request that our lab fully sequence the plasmid.
How to cite: pRSFDuetP-HsPatL1_517-770-Mut2_J was a gift from Elisa Izaurralde (Addgene plasmid # 146673 ; http://n2t.net/addgene:146673 ; RRID:Addgene_146673)
