[The description below was written by a language model from this plasmid's Addgene catalogue record and pLannotate feature annotations shown in this document.]
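Description:
pRSFDuetP-HsPatL1_517-770-Mut2_J is a bacterial expression plasmid of about 4.6 kb for producing a mutated C-terminal fragment of the human decapping activator PATL1 (also called Pat1b) in E. coli. The catalogue lists the backbone as unknown, but the name and the annotated features fit a Duet-type vector. It carries the RSF1030 origin, which is compatible with other common replicons and so allows co-transformation with a second expression plasmid. It also carries a kanamycin resistance gene (aph(3')-Ia) and a lacI gene with its own promoter. The record describes it as low copy and selected with kanamycin.

The plasmid has two T7 promoter/lac operator units. The first spans the numbering origin and is followed by the T7 gene 10 ribosome binding site and the PATL1 coding fragment, which corresponds to residues 517–770. Transcription therefore depends on T7 RNA polymerase, is repressed by LacI and can be induced with IPTG. There is a gap of roughly 80 nt between the ribosome binding site and the annotated PATL1 sequence. This gap could hold an N-terminal tag or linker, but none is annotated, so the record does not establish one. The second T7/lac operator unit appears to be empty, with only remnants of the S-tag region ahead of the shared T7 terminator. The short TcR, SET1 and extra AmpR promoter fragments are probably incidental annotation matches.

The record does not state which substitutions make up "Mut2". The associated publication concerns the C-terminal alpha-alpha superhelix of Pat proteins and its role in mRNA decapping. This suggests the construct was used to produce recombinant mutant protein for structural, biochemical or interaction studies.
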