Features (pLannotate 1.2.2; 18 found; start..end, strand, type, name):
      3..27      +  protein_bind   lac operator: The lac repressor binds to the lac operator to inhibit transcription in E. coli. This inhibition can be relieved by adding lactose or isopropyl-β-D-thiogalactopyranoside (IPTG). lac repressor encoded by lacI
     42..64      +  RBS            RBS: efficient ribosome binding site from bacteriophage T7 gene 10 (Olins and Rangwala, 1989)
    143..904     +  CDS            PATL1 (fragment): PATL1_HUMAN - Experimental evidence at protein level: Swiss-Prot protein existence level 1. (Microbial infection) In case of infection, required for translation and replication of hepatitis C virus (HCV). From Homo sapiens (Human).
    973..991     +  promoter       T7 promoter: promoter for bacteriophage T7 RNA polymerase
    992..1016    +  protein_bind   lac operator: The lac repressor binds to the lac operator to inhibit transcription in E. coli. This inhibition can be relieved by adding lactose or isopropyl-β-D-thiogalactopyranoside (IPTG). lac repressor encoded by lacI
   1125..1166    +  CDS            S-Tag (fragment): affinity and epitope tag derived from pancreatic ribonuclease A
   1196..1213    +  CDS            SET1 (fragment): solubility-enhancement tag derived from T7 phage gene 10B
   1221..1268    +  terminator     T7 terminator: transcription terminator for bacteriophage T7 RNA polymerase
   1432..1489    +  promoter       AmpR promoter (fragment): bla
   1498..2313    -  CDS            KanR: aminoglycoside phosphotransferase; aph(3')-Ia; confers resistance to kanamycin in bacteria or G418 (Geneticin®) in eukaryotes
   2314..2405    -  promoter       AmpR promoter: bla
   2421..3170    -  rep_origin     RSF ori: Plasmids containing the RSF 1030 origin of replication can be propagated in E. coli cells that contain additional plasmids with compatible origins.
   3253..3317    -  CDS            TcR (fragment): tetracycline efflux protein; tet; confers resistance to tetracycline
   3332..3353    -  protein_bind   CAP binding site: CAP binding activates transcription in the presence of cAMP. E. coli catabolite activator protein
   3366..4448    -  CDS            lacI: lac repressor; lacI; The lac repressor binds to the lac operator to inhibit transcription in E. coli. This inhibition can be relieved by adding lactose or isopropyl-β-D-thiogalactopyranoside (IPTG).
   4449..4526    -  promoter       lacI promoter: lacI
   4534..4569    -  CDS            TcR (fragment): tetracycline efflux protein; tet; confers resistance to tetracycline
   4572..2       +  promoter       T7 promoter (across the origin): promoter for bacteriophage T7 RNA polymerase
>Addgene plasmid #146673 | pRSFDuetP-HsPatL1_517-770-Mut2_J | depositor full sequence | sequence record 289119 | Full Sequence
GGGGAATTGTGAGCGGATAACAATTCCCCTGTAGAAATAATTTTGTTTAACTTTAATAAGGAGATATACC
ATGGGCAGCAGCCATCACCATCATCACCACAGCGCGGGTCTGGAAGTTCTGTTCCAGGGGCCCCAGGATC
CGGACAAGAGGAGAAAAACCTCCGTTATAATTGCGAAAACCGCAAGCTTACTCTCCGATGTGGAGGACTA
TGAAAGACGTTATCTCCTAAGTCTGGAAGAAGAGCGACCTGCCCTAATGGATGACAGAAAGCACAAAATT
TGTAGCATGTATGACAACTTAAGGGGGAAATTGCCTGGACAAGAGAGGCCTAGTGATGACCACTTTGTAC
AGATCATGTGTATCCGAAAAGGGAAGAGAATGGTTGCCCGTATTCTTCCTTTCCTCTCCACAGAGCAAGC
AGCTGACATTCTCATGACAACAGCCAGGAACCTCCCTTTCCTTATCAAGAAGGATGCACAAGATGAGGTG
CTGCCATGCTTACTGAGTCCCTTCTCTCTCCTTCTCTATCATCTTCCATCAGTGAGTATCACCAGCCTTT
TGCGACAGCTAATGAACCTACCTCAAAGTGCAGCTACACCAGCACTCTCCAATCCTCACCTCACTGCTGT
GCTCCAGAACAAGTTTGGCCTGTCACTGCTCCTCATCCTCCTGAGCCGTGGTGAAGACCTACAGAGTTCA
GACCCTGCTACAGAATCAACACAAAATAATCAGTGGACGGAGGTGATGTTCATGGCAACACGAGAACTTC
TGCGGATTCCCCAAGCAGCCCTGGCCAAGCCAATCTCTATACCTACAAACCTAGTGTCCCTCTTTTCTCG
CTATGTTGACCGGCAGAAACTGAACTTGCTGGAGACAAAACTGCAGCTAGTTCAGGGGATACGATAAGCG
GCCGCATAATGCTTAAGTCGAACAGAAAGTAATCGTATTGTACACGGCCGCATAATCGAAATTAATACGA
CTCACTATAGGGGAATTGTGAGCGGATAACAATTCCCCATCTTAGTATATTAGTTAAGTATAAGAAGGAG
ATATACATATGGCAGATCTCAATTGGATATCGGCCGGCCACGCGATCGCTGACGTCGGTACCCTCGAGTC
TGGTAAAGAAACCGCTGCTGCGAAATTTGAACGCCAGCACATGGACTCGTCTACTAGCGCAGCTTAATTA
ACCTAGGCTGCTGCCACCGCTGAGCAATAACTAGCATAACCCCTTGGGGCCTCTAAACGGGTCTTGAGGG
GTTTTTTGCTGAAACCTCAGGCATTTGAGAAGCACACGGTCACACTGCTTCCGGTAGTCAATAAACCGGT
AAACCAGCAATAGACATAAGCGGCTATTTAACGACCCTGCCCTGAACCGACGACAAGCTGACGACCGGGT
CTCCGCAAGTGGCACTTTTCGGGGAAATGTGCGCGGAACCCCTATTTGTTTATTTTTCTAAATACATTCA
AATATGTATCCGCTCATGAATTAATTCTTAGAAAAACTCATCGAGCATCAAATGAAACTGCAATTTATTC
ATATCAGGATTATCAATACCATATTTTTGAAAAAGCCGTTTCTGTAATGAAGGAGAAAACTCACCGAGGC
AGTTCCATAGGATGGCAAGATCCTGGTATCGGTCTGCGATTCCGACTCGTCCAACATCAATACAACCTAT
TAATTTCCCCTCGTCAAAAATAAGGTTATCAAGTGAGAAATCACCATGAGTGACGACTGAATCCGGTGAG
AATGGCAAAAGTTTATGCATTTCTTTCCAGACTTGTTCAACAGGCCAGCCATTACGCTCGTCATCAAAAT
CACTCGCATCAACCAAACCGTTATTCATTCGTGATTGCGCCTGAGCGAGACGAAATACGCGGTCGCTGTT
AAAAGGACAATTACAAACAGGAATCGAATGCAACCGGCGCAGGAACACTGCCAGCGCATCAACAATATTT
TCACCTGAATCAGGATATTCTTCTAATACCTGGAATGCTGTTTTCCCGGGGATCGCAGTGGTGAGTAACC
ATGCATCATCAGGAGTACGGATAAAATGCTTGATGGTCGGAAGAGGCATAAATTCCGTCAGCCAGTTTAG
TCTGACCATCTCATCTGTAACATCATTGGCAACGCTACCTTTGCCATGTTTCAGAAACAACTCTGGCGCA
TCGGGCTTCCCATACAATCGATAGATTGTCGCACCTGATTGCCCGACATTATCGCGAGCCCATTTATACC
CATATAAATCAGCATCCATGTTGGAATTTAATCGCGGCCTAGAGCAAGACGTTTCCCGTTGAATATGGCT
CATACTCTTCCTTTTTCAATATTATTGAAGCATTTATCAGGGTTATTGTCTCATGAGCGGATACATATTT
GAATGTATTTAGAAAAATAAACAAATAGGCATGCAGCGCTCTTCCGCTTCCTCGCTCACTGACTCGCTAC
GCTCGGTCGTTCGACTGCGGCGAGCGGTGTCAGCTCACTCAAAAGCGGTAATACGGTTATCCACAGAATC
AGGGGATAAAGCCGGAAAGAACATGTGAGCAAAAAGCAAAGCACCGGAAGAAGCCAACGCCGCAGGCGTT
TTTCCATAGGCTCCGCCCCCCTGACGAGCATCACAAAAATCGACGCTCAAGCCAGAGGTGGCGAAACCCG
ACAGGACTATAAAGATACCAGGCGTTTCCCCCTGGAAGCTCCCTCGTGCGCTCTCCTGTTCCGACCCTGC
CGCTTACCGGATACCTGTCCGCCTTTCTCCCTTCGGGAAGCGTGGCGCTTTCTCATAGCTCACGCTGTTG
GTATCTCAGTTCGGTGTAGGTCGTTCGCTCCAAGCTGGGCTGTGTGCACGAACCCCCCGTTCAGCCCGAC
CGCTGCGCCTTATCCGGTAACTATCGTCTTGAGTCCAACCCGGTAAGACACGACTTATCGCCACTGGCAG
CAGCCATTGGTAACTGATTTAGAGGACTTTGTCTTGAAGTTATGCACCTGTTAAGGCTAAACTGAAAGAA
CAGATTTTGGTGAGTGCGGTCCTCCAACCCACTTACCTTGGTTCAAAGAGTTGGTAGCTCAGCGAACCTT
GAGAAAACCACCGTTGGTAGCGGTGGTTTTTCTTTATTTATGAGATGATGAATCAATCGGTCTATCAAGT
CAACGAACAGCTATTCCGTTACTCTAGATTTCAGTGCAATTTATCTCTTCAAATGTAGCACCTGAAGTCA
GCCCCATACGATATAAGTTGTAATTCTCATGTTAGTCATGCCCCGCGCCCACCGGAAGGAGCTGACTGGG
TTGAAGGCTCTCAAGGGCATCGGTCGAGATCCCGGTGCCTAATGAGTGAGCTAACTTACATTAATTGCGT
TGCGCTCACTGCCCGCTTTCCAGTCGGGAAACCTGTCGTGCCAGCTGCATTAATGAATCGGCCAACGCGC
GGGGAGAGGCGGTTTGCGTATTGGGCGCCAGGGTGGTTTTTCTTTTCACCAGTGAGACGGGCAACAGCTG
ATTGCCCTTCACCGCCTGGCCCTGAGAGAGTTGCAGCAAGCGGTCCACGCTGGTTTGCCCCAGCAGGCGA
AAATCCTGTTTGATGGTGGTTAACGGCGGGATATAACATGAGCTGTCTTCGGTATCGTCGTATCCCACTA
CCGAGATGTCCGCACCAACGCGCAGCCCGGACTCGGTAATGGCGCGCATTGCGCCCAGCGCCATCTGATC
GTTGGCAACCAGCATCGCAGTGGGAACGATGCCCTCATTCAGCATTTGCATGGTTTGTTGAAAACCGGAC
ATGGCACTCCAGTCGCCTTCCCGTTCCGCTATCGGCTGAATTTGATTGCGAGTGAGATATTTATGCCAGC
CAGCCAGACGCAGACGCGCCGAGACAGAACTTAATGGGCCCGCTAACAGCGCGATTTGCTGGTGACCCAA
TGCGACCAGATGCTCCACGCCCAGTCGCGTACCGTCTTCATGGGAGAAAATAATACTGTTGATGGGTGTC
TGGTCAGAGACATCAAGAAATAACGCCGGAACATTAGTGCAGGCAGCTTCCACAGCAATGGCATCCTGGT
CATCCAGCGGATAGTTAATGATCAGCCCACTGACGCGTTGCGCGAGAAGATTGTGCACCGCCGCTTTACA
GGCTTCGACGCCGCTTCGTTCTACCATCGACACCACCACGCTGGCACCCAGTTGATCGGCGCGAGATTTA
ATCGCCGCGACAATTTGCGACGGCGCGTGCAGGGCCAGACTGGAGGTGGCAACGCCAATCAGCAACGACT
GTTTGCCCGCCAGTTGTTGTGCCACGCGGTTGGGAATGTAATTCAGCTCCGCCATCGCCGCTTCCACTTT
TTCCCGCGTTTTCGCAGAAACGTGGCTGGCCTGGTTCACCACGCGGGAAACGGTCTGATAAGAGACACCG
GCATACTCTGCGACATCGTATAACGTTACTGGTTTCACATTCACCACCCTGAATTGACTCTCTTCCGGGC
GCTATCATGCCATACCGCGAAAGGTTTTGCGCCATTCGATGGTGTCCGGGATCTCGACGCTCTCCCTTAT
GCGACTCCTGCATTAGGAAATTAATACGACTCACTATA
